Addgene plasmid #199704: pcDNA3.1(-)-Green Falcan0.3
Purpose: green fluorescent indicator for cAMP imaging
Depositing lab: Tetsuya Kitaguchi. Depositing organization: Tokyo Institute of Technology. Publication: Development of green fluorescent protein-based cAMP indicators for covering a wide range of cAMP concentrations. Hiasa S, Fujimori T, Aiki S, Ueda H, Tsuboi T, Kitaguchi T. RSC Adv. 2023 May 22;13(23):15514-15520. doi: 10.1039/d3ra01390a. eCollection 2023 May 22. PubMed 37223420.
Backbone
  Vector backbone: pcDNA3.1(-)
  Vector type: Mammalian Expression
Growth in bacteria
  Bacterial resistance: Ampicillin, 100 μg/mL
  Growth temperature: 37°C
  Growth strain: DH5alpha
  Copy number: High Copy
Gene/Insert
  Gene/Insert name: Green Falcan0.3
  Insert size (bp): 1521
  Promoter: CMV
  Cloning method: Restriction Enzyme; 5′ cloning site EcoRI (not destroyed); 3′ cloning site HindIII (not destroyed)
  Sequencing primers: 5′ CGCAAATGGGCGGTAGGCGTG
Terms and licenses: Academic/Nonprofit Terms; Industry Terms: Not Available to Industry
How to cite: pcDNA3.1(-)-Green Falcan0.3 was a gift from Tetsuya Kitaguchi (Addgene plasmid # 199704 ; http://n2t.net/addgene:199704 ; RRID:Addgene_199704)
