[The description below was written by a language model from this plasmid's Addgene catalogue record and pLannotate feature annotations shown in this document.]
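Description:
pcDNA3.1(-)-Green Falcan0.3 is a 6.9 kb mammalian expression plasmid encoding Green Falcan0.3, a genetically encoded green fluorescent indicator for imaging cAMP. It is built on the pcDNA3.1(-) backbone and is propagated in E. coli through a high-copy ColE1/pUC-type origin with ampicillin selection from the bla gene. The backbone also provides an f1 origin for single-stranded DNA production and an SV40 promoter-driven neomycin phosphotransferase cassette with an SV40 polyadenylation signal, which can be used to select stably transfected mammalian cells with G418.

The roughly 1.5 kb insert lies between retained EcoRI and HindIII sites, downstream of the human CMV immediate-early enhancer and promoter, and is terminated by the bovine growth hormone polyadenylation signal. A T7 promoter sits just upstream of the cloning region. The automated annotation shows an N-terminal portion of a GFP-family protein, then a segment matching the mouse PKA regulatory subunit type I beta (Prkar1b), then a C-terminal fluorescent protein fragment labelled as the mVenus VC155 piece. This layout suggests a single-fluorophore sensor in which a cAMP-binding domain is inserted into a split green fluorescent protein, so that ligand binding changes fluorescence, although the record does not describe the mechanism. A short histidine-tag match precedes the fluorescent protein. Brief hits to mouse App and to an HIV-1 LTR near the 5' end are fragmentary and may be annotation artefacts or leader sequence. The associated work describes a series of GFP-based indicators covering a wide range of cAMP concentrations. The "0.3" in the name may refer to this variant's affinity, but the record does not say so. The plasmid is typically transfected into cultured mammalian cells for live imaging of cAMP dynamics.
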