Features (pLannotate 1.2.2; 24 found; start..end, strand, type, name):
     28..80      -  misc_feature   bom (fragment): basis of mobility region from pBR322
    235..614     +  enhancer       CMV enhancer: human cytomegalovirus immediate early enhancer
    615..818     +  promoter       CMV promoter: human cytomegalovirus (CMV) immediate early promoter
    814..847     +  LTR            5' LTR (truncated) (fragment): truncated 5' long terminal repeat (LTR) from HIV-1
    863..881     +  promoter       T7 promoter: promoter for bacteriophage T7 RNA polymerase
    960..1106    +  CDS            App (fragment): A4_MOUSE - Experimental evidence at protein level: Swiss-Prot protein existence level 1. N-APP binds TNFRSF21 triggering caspase activation and degeneration of both neuronal cell bodies (via caspase-3) and axons (via caspase-6). From Mus musculus (Mouse).
   1213..1234    +  CDS            9xHis (fragment): 9xHis affinity tag
   1260..1694    +  CDS            EGFP (fragment): the original enhanced GFP (Yang et al., 1996) mammalian codon-optimized
   1704..2183    +  CDS            Prkar1b (fragment): KAP1_MOUSE - Experimental evidence at protein level: Swiss-Prot protein existence level 1. Regulatory subunit of the cAMP-dependent protein kinases involved in cAMP signaling in cells. From Mus musculus (Mouse).
   2226..2477    +  CDS            VC155: C-terminal fragment of mVenus for use in bimolecular fluorescence complementation (BiFC) (Kodama and Hu, 2010)
   2513..2737    +  polyA_signal   bGH poly(A) signal: bovine growth hormone polyadenylation signal
   2741..2762    +  promoter       SV40 promoter (fragment): SV40 enhancer and early promoter
   2783..3211    +  rep_origin     f1 ori (sequence partly withheld): f1 bacteriophage origin of replication; arrow indicates direction of (+) strand synthesis
   3225..3554    +  promoter       SV40 promoter: SV40 enhancer and early promoter
   3621..4412    +  CDS            neo: KKA2_KLEPN - Also known as kan, nptII. Experimental evidence at protein level: Swiss-Prot protein existence level 1. Resistance to kanamycin, neomycin, paromomycin, ribostamycin, butirosin and gentamicin B. From Klebsiella pneumoniae.
   4436..4594    +  CDS            ble (fragment): BLE_KLEPN - Experimental evidence at protein level: Swiss-Prot protein existence level 1. Binding protein with a strong affinity to the bleomycin family of antibiotics. Binds to CL990; an antimitotic-antibiotic compound. From Klebsiella pneumoniae.
   4589..4710    +  polyA_signal   SV40 poly(A) signal: SV40 polyadenylation signal
   4783..4799    -  protein_bind   lac operator: The lac repressor binds to the lac operator to inhibit transcription in E. coli. This inhibition can be relieved by adding lactose or isopropyl-β-D-thiogalactopyranoside (IPTG). lac repressor encoded by lacI
   4807..4837    -  promoter       lac promoter: promoter for the E. coli lac operon
   4852..4873    -  protein_bind   CAP binding site: CAP binding activates transcription in the presence of cAMP. E. coli catabolite activator protein
   4886..4978    -  CDS            lacI (fragment): lac repressor; lacI; The lac repressor binds to the lac operator to inhibit transcription in E. coli. This inhibition can be relieved by adding lactose or isopropyl-β-D-thiogalactopyranoside (IPTG).
   5161..5749    -  rep_origin     ori: high-copy-number ColE1/pMB1/pBR322/pUC origin of replication
   5920..6780    -  CDS            AmpR: β-lactamase; bla; confers resistance to ampicillin, carbenicillin, and related antibiotics
   6781..6885    -  promoter       AmpR promoter: bla
>Addgene plasmid #199704 | pcDNA3.1(-)-Green Falcan0.3 | addgene full sequence | sequence record 394147 | Addgene NGS Result
GACGGATCGGGAGATCTCCCGATCCCCTATGGTGCACTCTCAGTACAATCTGCTCTGATGCCGCATAGTT
AAGCCAGTATCTGCTCCCTGCTTGTGTGTTGGAGGTCGCTGAGTAGTGCGCGAGCAAAATTTAAGCTACA
ACAAGGCAAGGCTTGACCGACAATTGCATGAAGAATCTGCTTAGGGTTAGGCGTTTTGCGCTGCTTCGCG
ATGTACGGGCCAGATATACGCGTTGACATTGATTATTGACTAGTTATTAATAGTAATCAATTACGGGGTC
ATTAGTTCATAGCCCATATATGGAGTTCCGCGTTACATAACTTACGGTAAATGGCCCGCCTGGCTGACCG
CCCAACGACCCCCGCCCATTGACGTCAATAATGACGTATGTTCCCATAGTAACGCCAATAGGGACTTTCC
ATTGACGTCAATGGGTGGAGTATTTACGGTAAACTGCCCACTTGGCAGTACATCAAGTGTATCATATGCC
AAGTACGCCCCCTATTGACGTCAATGACGGTAAATGGCCCGCCTGGCATTATGCCCAGTACATGACCTTA
TGGGACTTTCCTACTTGGCAGTACATCTACGTATTAGTCATCGCTATTACCATGGTGATGCGGTTTTGGC
AGTACATCAATGGGCGTGGATAGCGGTTTGACTCACGGGGATTTCCAAGTCTCCACCCCATTGACGTCAA
TGGGAGTTTGTTTTGGCACCAAAATCAACGGGACTTTCCAAAATGTCGTAACAACTCCGCCCCATTGACG
CAAATGGGCGGTAGGCGTGTACGGTGGGAGGTCTATATAAGCAGAGCTCTCTGGCTAACTAGAGAACCCA
CTGCTTACTGGCTTATCGAAATTAATACGACTCACTATAGGGAGACCCAAGCTGGCTAGCGTTTAAACGG
GCCCTCTAGACTCGAGCGGCCGCCACTGTGCTGGATATCTGCAGAATTCATGGCCGAGGAAAGCGACAGC
GTGGATTCTGCGGATGCAGAGGAGGATGACTCTGATGTCTGGTGGGGTGGAGCGGACACAGACTACGCTG
ATGGCGGTGAAGACAAAGTAGTAGAAGTCGCCGAAGAGGAGGAAGTGGCTGATGTTGAGGAAGAGGAAGC
TGATGATGATGAGGATGTGGAGGATGGGGACGAGGTGGAGGAGGAGGCCGAGGAGCCCTACGAAGAGGCC
ACCGAGAGAACAACCAGCACTGCCACCACCACCACAACCACCACTGAGTCCGTGGAGGAGGTGGGATCCA
TGGTGAGCAAGGGCGAGGAGCTGTTCACCGGGGTGGTGCCCATCCAGGTCGAGCTGGACGGCGACGTAAA
CGGCCACAAGTTCAGCGTGTCCGGCGAGGGTGAGGGCGATGCCACCTACGGCAAGCTGACCCTGAAGTTC
ATCTGCACCACCGGCAAGCTGCCCGTGCCCTGGCCCACCCTCGTGACCACCCTGACCTACGGCGTGCAGT
GCTTCAGCCGCTACCCCGACCACATGAAGCAGCACGACTTCTTCAAGTCCGCCATGCCCGAAGGCTACAT
CCAGGAGCGCACCATCTTCTTCAAGGACGACGGCAACTACAAGACCCGCGCCGAGGTGAAGTTCGAGGGC
GACACCCTGGTGAACCGCATCGAGCTGAAGGGCATCGACTTCAAGGAGGACGGCAACATCCTGCGGCACA
AGCTGGAGTACAACCATTTAAAGCCTATTGTTTTGGTGCGTCGCAAGCGGGGCGGTGTGAGTGCTGAAGT
CTACACTGAAGAAGATGCTGTCTCCTACGTGAGGAAGGTCATTCCCAAGGACTATAAGACCATGACCGCG
CTGGCCAAGGCCATTTCTAAGAACGTGCTCTTTTCTCACCTGGACGACAACGAGAGAAGTGACATATTTG
ACGCCATGTTTCCTGTCACTCACATCGGTGGGGAAACAGTCATACAGCAAGGGAATGAAGGAGATAATTT
CTATGTGATTGACCAAGGAGAAGTAGATGTATATGTGAACGGGGAATGGGTGACCAACATCAGTGAGGGG
GGAAGTTTCGGGGAGCTGGCTCTCATCTACGGCACCCCCAGAGCGGCTACCGTGAAGGCCAAGACGGACC
TCAAGCTCTGGGGTATCGACCGTGACAGCTACAGGCGCATCCTCATGGGACGCAATCTGAGGAAACGCAA
GATGTATGAGGAGAGAGTGTTATCTCAGTCACTGGAGAACGTCTATATCAATGCCGACAAGCAGAAGAAC
GGCATCAAGGCGAACTTCAAGATCCGCCACAACATCGAGGACGGCGGCGTGCAGCTCGCCTACCACTACC
AGCAGAACACCCCCATCGGCGACGGCCCCGTGCTGCTGCCCGACAACCACTACCTGAGCGTGCAGTCCAT
ACTTTCGAAAGACCCCAACGAGAAGCGCGATCACATGGTCCTGCTGGAGTTCGTGACCGCCGCCGGGATC
ACTCTCGGCATGGACGAGCTGTACAAGTAAAAGCTTAAGTTTAAACCGCTGATCAGCCTCGACTGTGCCT
TCTAGTTGCCAGCCATCTGTTGTTTGCCCCTCCCCCGTGCCTTCCTTGACCCTGGAAGGTGCCACTCCCA
CTGTCCTTTCCTAATAAAATGAGGAAATTGCATCGCATTGTCTGAGTAGGTGTCATTCTATTCTGGGGGG
TGGGGTGGGGCAGGACAGCAAGGGGGAGGATTGGGAAGACAATAGCAGGCATGCTGGGGATGCGGTGGGC
TCTATGGCTTCTGAGGCGGAAAGAACCAGCTGGGGCTCTAGGGGGTATCCCC
[124 nt withheld, positions 2783-2906]
C
[91 nt withheld, positions 2908-2998]
A
[49 nt withheld, positions 3000-3048]
CCTTTGACGTTGGAGTCCACGTTCTTT
[37 nt withheld, positions 3076-3112]
ACCCTATCTCGGTCTATTCTTTTGATTTATAAGGGATTTTGCCGATTTCGGCCTATTGGTTAAAAAATGA
GCTGATTTAACAAAAATTTAACGCGAATTAATTCTGTGGAATGTGTGTCAGTTAGGGTGTGGAAAGTCCC
CAGGCTCCCCAGCAGGCAGAAGTATGCAAAGCATGCATCTCAATTAGTCAGCAACCAGGTGTGGAAAGTC
CCCAGGCTCCCCAGCAGGCAGAAGTATGCAAAGCATGCATCTCAATTAGTCAGCAACCATAGTCCCGCCC
CTAACTCCGCCCATCCCGCCCCTAACTCCGCCCAGTTCCGCCCATTCTCCGCCCCATGGCTGACTAATTT
TTTTTATTTATGCAGAGGCCGAGGCCGCCTCTGCCTCTGAGCTATTCCAGAAGTAGTGAGGAGGCTTTTT
TGGAGGCCTAGGCTTTTGCAAAAAGCTCCCGGGAGCTTGTATATCCATTTTCGGATCTGATCAAGAGACA
GGATGAGGATCGTTTCGCATGATTGAACAAGATGGATTGCACGCAGGTTCTCCGGCCGCTTGGGTGGAGA
GGCTATTCGGCTATGACTGGGCACAACAGACAATCGGCTGCTCTGATGCCGCCGTGTTCCGGCTGTCAGC
GCAGGGGCGCCCGGTTCTTTTTGTCAAGACCGACCTGTCCGGTGCCCTGAATGAACTGCAGGACGAGGCA
GCGCGGCTATCGTGGCTGGCCACGACGGGCGTTCCTTGCGCAGCTGTGCTCGACGTTGTCACTGAAGCGG
GAAGGGACTGGCTGCTATTGGGCGAAGTGCCGGGGCAGGATCTCCTGTCATCTCACCTTGCTCCTGCCGA
GAAAGTATCCATCATGGCTGATGCAATGCGGCGGCTGCATACGCTTGATCCGGCTACCTGCCCATTCGAC
CACCAAGCGAAACATCGCATCGAGCGAGCACGTACTCGGATGGAAGCCGGTCTTGTCGATCAGGATGATC
TGGACGAAGAGCATCAGGGGCTCGCGCCAGCCGAACTGTTCGCCAGGCTCAAGGCGCGCATGCCCGACGG
CGAGGATCTCGTCGTGACCCATGGCGATGCCTGCTTGCCGAATATCATGGTGGAAAATGGCCGCTTTTCT
GGATTCATCGACTGTGGCCGGCTGGGTGTGGCGGACCGCTATCAGGACATAGCGTTGGCTACCCGTGATA
TTGCTGAAGAGCTTGGCGGCGAATGGGCTGACCGCTTCCTCGTGCTTTACGGTATCGCCGCTCCCGATTC
GCAGCGCATCGCCTTCTATCGCCTTCTTGACGAGTTCTTCTGAGCGGGACTCTGGGGTTCGAAATGACCG
ACCAAGCGACGCCCAACCTGCCATCACGAGATTTCGATTCCACCGCCGCCTTCTATGAAAGGTTGGGCTT
CGGAATCGTTTTCCGGGACGCCGGCTGGATGATCCTCCAGCGCGGGGATCTCATGCTGGAGTTCTTCGCC
CACCCCAACTTGTTTATTGCAGCTTATAATGGTTACAAATAAAGCAATAGCATCACAAATTTCACAAATA
AAGCATTTTTTTCACTGCATTCTAGTTGTGGTTTGTCCAAACTCATCAATGTATCTTATCATGTCTGTAT
ACCGTCGACCTCTAGCTAGAGCTTGGCGTAATCATGGTCATAGCTGTTTCCTGTGTGAAATTGTTATCCG
CTCACAATTCCACACAACATACGAGCCGGAAGCATAAAGTGTAAAGCCTGGGGTGCCTAATGAGTGAGCT
AACTCACATTAATTGCGTTGCGCTCACTGCCCGCTTTCCAGTCGGGAAACCTGTCGTGCCAGCTGCATTA
ATGAATCGGCCAACGCGCGGGGAGAGGCGGTTTGCGTATTGGGCGCTCTTCCGCTTCCTCGCTCACTGAC
TCGCTGCGCTCGGTCGTTCGGCTGCGGCGAGCGGTATCAGCTCACTCAAAGGCGGTAATACGGTTATCCA
CAGAATCAGGGGATAACGCAGGAAAGAACATGTGAGCAAAAGGCCAGCAAAAGGCCAGGAACCGTAAAAA
GGCCGCGTTGCTGGCGTTTTTCCATAGGCTCCGCCCCCCTGACGAGCATCACAAAAATCGACGCTCAAGT
CAGAGGTGGCGAAACCCGACAGGACTATAAAGATACCAGGCGTTTCCCCCTGGAAGCTCCCTCGTGCGCT
CTCCTGTTCCGACCCTGCCGCTTACCGGATACCTGTCCGCCTTTCTCCCTTCGGGAAGCGTGGCGCTTTC
TCATAGCTCACGCTGTAGGTATCTCAGTTCGGTGTAGGTCGTTCGCTCCAAGCTGGGCTGTGTGCACGAA
CCCCCCGTTCAGCCCGACCGCTGCGCCTTATCCGGTAACTATCGTCTTGAGTCCAACCCGGTAAGACACG
ACTTATCGCCACTGGCAGCAGCCACTGGTAACAGGATTAGCAGAGCGAGGTATGTAGGCGGTGCTACAGA
GTTCTTGAAGTGGTGGCCTAACTACGGCTACACTAGAAGAACAGTATTTGGTATCTGCGCTCTGCTGAAG
CCAGTTACCTTCGGAAAAAGAGTTGGTAGCTCTTGATCCGGCAAACAAACCACCGCTGGTAGCGGTGGTT
TTTTTGTTTGCAAGCAGCAGATTACGCGCAGAAAAAAAGGATCTCAAGAAGATCCTTTGATCTTTTCTAC
GGGGTCTGACGCTCAGTGGAACGAAAACTCACGTTAAGGGATTTTGGTCATGAGATTATCAAAAAGGATC
TTCACCTAGATCCTTTTAAATTAAAAATGAAGTTTTAAATCAATCTAAAGTATATATGAGTAAACTTGGT
CTGACAGTTACCAATGCTTAATCAGTGAGGCACCTATCTCAGCGATCTGTCTATTTCGTTCATCCATAGT
TGCCTGACTCCCCGTCGTGTAGATAACTACGATACGGGAGGGCTTACCATCTGGCCCCAGTGCTGCAATG
ATACCGCGAGACCCACGCTCACCGGCTCCAGATTTATCAGCAATAAACCAGCCAGCCGGAAGGGCCGAGC
GCAGAAGTGGTCCTGCAACTTTATCCGCCTCCATCCAGTCTATTAATTGTTGCCGGGAAGCTAGAGTAAG
TAGTTCGCCAGTTAATAGTTTGCGCAACGTTGTTGCCATTGCTACAGGCATCGTGGTGTCACGCTCGTCG
TTTGGTATGGCTTCATTCAGCTCCGGTTCCCAACGATCAAGGCGAGTTACATGATCCCCCATGTTGTGCA
AAAAAGCGGTTAGCTCCTTCGGTCCTCCGATCGTTGTCAGAAGTAAGTTGGCCGCAGTGTTATCACTCAT
GGTTATGGCAGCACTGCATAATTCTCTTACTGTCATGCCATCCGTAAGATGCTTTTCTGTGACTGGTGAG
TACTCAACCAAGTCATTCTGAGAATAGTGTATGCGGCGACCGAGTTGCTCTTGCCCGGCGTCAATACGGG
ATAATACCGCGCCACATAGCAGAACTTTAAAAGTGCTCATCATTGGAAAACGTTCTTCGGGGCGAAAACT
CTCAAGGATCTTACCGCTGTTGAGATCCAGTTCGATGTAACCCACTCGTGCACCCAACTGATCTTCAGCA
TCTTTTACTTTCACCAGCGTTTCTGGGTGAGCAAAAACAGGAAGGCAAAATGCCGCAAAAAAGGGAATAA
GGGCGACACGGAAATGTTGAATACTCATACTCTTCCTTTTTCAATATTATTGAAGCATTTATCAGGGTTA
TTGTCTCATGAGCGGATACATATTTGAATGTATTTAGAAAAATAAACAAATAGGGGTTCCGCGCACATTT
CCCCGAAAAGTGCCACCTGACGTC
